>Addgene plasmid #153246 | pDGE337 | addgene full sequence | sequence record 305804 | Addgene NGS Result
TCGCGCGTTTCGGTGATGACGGTGAAAACCTCTGACACATGCAGCTCCCGGAGACGGTCACAGCTTGTCT
GTAAGCGGATGCCGGGAGCAGACAAGCCCGTCAGGGCGCGTCAGCGGGTGTTGGCGGGTGTCGGGGCTGG
CTTAACTATGCGGCATCAGAGCAGATTGTACTGAGAGTGCACCATATGCGGTGTGAAATACCGCACAGAT
GCGTAAGGAGAAAATACCGCATCAGGCGCCATTCGCCATTCAGGCTGCGCAACTGTTGGGAAGGGCGATC
GGTGCGGGCCTCTTCGCTATTACGCCAGCTGGCGAAAGGGGGATGTGCTGCAAGGCGATTAAGTTGGGTA
ACGCCAGGGTTTTCCCAGTCACGACGTTGTAAAACGACGGCCAGTGAATTCGAGCTCGGTACCTCGCGAA
TGCATCTAGATTTGGTCTCAATGGTAATTGAAAACAATCTTCAAAAGTCCCACATCGCTTAGATAAGAAA
ACGAAGCTGAGTTTATATACAGCTAGAGTCGAAGTAGTGATTGAAGTCTTCTGAGACGTTGATCGGCACG
TAAGAGGTTCCAACTTTCACCATAATGAAATAAGATCACTACCGGGCGTATTTTTTGAGTTATCGAGATT
TTCAGGAGCTAAGGAAGCTAAAATGGAGAAAAAAATCACTGGATATACCACCGTTGATATATCCCAATGG
CATCGTAAAGAACATTTTGAGGCATTTCAGTCAGTTGCTCAATGTACCTATAACCAGACCGTTCAGCTGG
ATATTACGGCCTTTTTAAAGACCGTAAAGAAAAATAAGCACAAGTTTTATCCGGCCTTTATTCACATTCT
TGCCCGCCTGATGAATGCTCATCCGGAATTCCGTATGGCAATGAAAGACGGTGAGCTGGTGATATGGGAT
AGTGTTCACCCTTGTTACACCGTTTTCCATGAGCAAACTGAAACGTTTTCATCGCTCTGGAGTGAATACC
ACGACGATTTCCGGCAGTTTCTACACATATATTCGCAAGATGTGGCGTGTTACGGTGAAAACCTGGCCTA
TTTCCCTAAAGGGTTTATTGAGAATATGTTTTTCGTCTCAGCCAATCCCTGGGTGAGTTTCACCAGTTTT
GATTTAAACGTGGCCAATATGGACAACTTCTTCGCCCCCGTTTTCACCATGGGCAAATATTATACGCAAG
GCGACAAGGTGCTGATGCCGCTGGCGATTCAGGTTCATCATGCCGTTTGTGATGGCTTCCATGTCGGCAG
AATGCTTAATGAATTACAACAGTACTGCGATGAGTGGCAGGGGGGGCGTAAACGCCGCGTGGATCCGGCT
TACTAAAAGCCAGATAACAGTATGCGTATTTGCGCGCTGATTTTTGCGGTATAAGAATATATACTGATAT
GTATACCCGAAGTATGTCAAAAAGAGGTATGCTATGAAGCAGCGTATTACAGTGACAGTTGACAGCGACA
GCTATCAGTTGCTCAAGGCATATATGATGTCAATATCTCCGGTCTGGTAAGCACAACCATGCAGAATGAA
GCCCGTCGTCTGCGTGCCGAACGCTGGAAAGCGGAAAATCAGGAAGGGATGGCTGAGGTCGCCCGGTTTA
TTGAAATGAACGGCTCTTTTGCTGACGAGAACAGGGGCTGGTGAAATGCAGTTTAAGGTTTACACCTATA
AAAGAGAGAGCCGTTATCGTCTGTTTGTGGATGTACAGAGTGATATTATTGACACGCCCGGGCGACGGAT
GGTGATCCCCCTGGCCAGTGCACGTCTGCTGTCAGATAAAGTCTCCCGTGAACTTTACCCGGTGGTGCAT
ATCGGGGATGAAAGCTGGCGCATGATGACCACCGATATGGCCAGTGTGCCGGTTTCCGTTATCGGGGAAG
AAGTGGCTGATCTCAGCCACCGCGAAAATGACATCAAAAACGCCATTAACCTGATGTTCTGGGGAATATA
AATGTCAGGCTCCCTTATACACAGCCAGTCGAAGACTTGTTTCAGAGCTATGCTGGAAACAGCATAGCAA
GTTGAAATAAGGCTAGTCCGTTATCAACTTGAAAAAGTGGCACCGAGTCGGTGCTTTTTTTTGCTTAGAG
ACCTTATCGGATCCCGGGCCCGTCGACTGCAGAGGCCTGCATGCAAGCTTGGCGTAATCATGGTCATAGC
TGTTTCCTGTGTGAAATTGTTATCCGCTCACAATTCCACACAACATACGAGCCGGAAGCATAAAGTGTAA
AGCCTGGGGTGCCTAATGAGTGAGCTAACTCACATTAATTGCGTTGCGCTCACTGCCCGCTTTCCAGTCG
GGAAACCTGTCGTGCCAGCTGCATTAATGAATCGGCCAACGCGCGGGGAGAGGCGGTTTGCGTATTGGGC
GCTCTTCCGCTTCCTCGCTCACTGACTCGCTGCGCTCGGTCGTTCGGCTGCGGCGAGCGGTATCAGCTCA
CTCAAAGGCGGTAATACGGTTATCCACAGAATCAGGGGATAACGCAGGAAAGAACATGTGAGCAAAAGGC
CAGCAAAAGGCCAGGAACCGTAAAAAGGCCGCGTTGCTGGCGTTTTTCCATAGGCTCCGCCCCCCTGACG
AGCATCACAAAAATCGACGCTCAAGTCAGAGGTGGCGAAACCCGACAGGACTATAAAGATACCAGGCGTT
TCCCCCTGGAAGCTCCCTCGTGCGCTCTCCTGTTCCGACCCTGCCGCTTACCGGATACCTGTCCGCCTTT
CTCCCTTCGGGAAGCGTGGCGCTTTCTCATAGCTCACGCTGTAGGTATCTCAGTTCGGTGTAGGTCGTTC
GCTCCAAGCTGGGCTGTGTGCACGAACCCCCCGTTCAGCCCGACCGCTGCGCCTTATCCGGTAACTATCG
TCTTGAGTCCAACCCGGTAAGACACGACTTATCGCCACTGGCAGCAGCCACTGGTAACAGGATTAGCAGA
GCGAGGTATGTAGGCGGTGCTACAGAGTTCTTGAAGTGGTGGCCTAACTACGGCTACACTAGAAGAACAG
TATTTGGTATCTGCGCTCTGCTGAAGCCAGTTACCTTCGGAAAAAGAGTTGGTAGCTCTTGATCCGGCAA
ACAAACCACCGCTGGTAGCGGTGGTTTTTTTGTTTGCAAGCAGCAGATTACGCGCAGAAAAAAAGGATCT
CAAGAAGATCCTTTGATCTTTTCTACGGGGTCTGACGCTCAGTGGAACGAAAACTCACGTTAAGGGATTT
TGGTCATGAGATTATCAAAAAGGATCTTCACCTAGATCCTTTTAAATTAAAAATGAAGTTTTAAATCAAT
CTAAAGTATATATGAGTAAACTTGGTCTGACAGTTACCAATGCTTAATCAGTGAGGCACCTATCTCAGCG
ATCTGTCTATTTCGTTCATCCATAGTTGCCTGACTCCCCGTCGTGTAGATAACTACGATACGGGAGGGCT
TACCATCTGGCCCCAGTGCTGCAATGATACCGCGAGATCCACGCTCACCGGCTCCAGATTTATCAGCAAT
AAACCAGCCAGCCGGAAGGGCCGAGCGCAGAAGTGGTCCTGCAACTTTATCCGCCTCCATCCAGTCTATT
AATTGTTGCCGGGAAGCTAGAGTAAGTAGTTCGCCAGTTAATAGTTTGCGCAACGTTGTTGCCATTGCTA
CAGGCATCGTGGTGTCACGCTCGTCGTTTGGTATGGCTTCATTCAGCTCCGGTTCCCAACGATCAAGGCG
AGTTACATGATCCCCCATGTTGTGCAAAAAAGCGGTTAGCTCCTTCGGTCCTCCGATCGTTGTCAGAAGT
AAGTTGGCCGCAGTGTTATCACTCATGGTTATGGCAGCACTGCATAATTCTCTTACTGTCATGCCATCCG
TAAGATGCTTTTCTGTGACTGGTGAGTACTCAACCAAGTCATTCTGAGAATAGTGTATGCGGCGACCGAG
TTGCTCTTGCCCGGCGTCAATACGGGATAATACCGCGCCACATAGCAGAACTTTAAAAGTGCTCATCATT
GGAAAACGTTCTTCGGGGCGAAAACTCTCAAGGATCTTACCGCTGTTGAGATCCAGTTCGATGTAACCCA
CTCGTGCACCCAACTGATCTTCAGCATCTTTTACTTTCACCAGCGTTTCTGGGTGAGCAAAAACAGGAAG
GCAAAATGCCGCAAAAAAGGGAATAAGGGCGACACGGAAATGTTGAATACTCATACTCTTCCTTTTTCAA
TATTATTGAAGCATTTATCAGGGTTATTGTCTCATGAGCGGATACATATTTGAATGTATTTAGAAAAATA
AACAAATAGGGGTTCCGCGCACATTTCCCCGAAAAGTGCCACCTGACGTCTAAGAAACCATTATTATCAT
GACATTAACCTATAAAAATAGGCGTATCACGAGGCCCTTTCGTC
Features (pLannotate 1.2.2; 16 found; start..end, strand, type, name):
    137..236     +  misc_feature   bom (fragment): basis of mobility region from pBR322
    242..399     -  CDS            lacZα (fragment): LacZα fragment of β-galactosidase; lacZ fragment
    461..477     +  promoter       AtU6 promoter (fragment): consensus promoter from the three Arabidopsis U6 snRNA genes (Waibel and Filipowicz, 1990; Nekrasov et al., 2013)
    550..652     +  promoter       cat promoter: promoter of the E. coli cat gene encoding chloramphenicol acetyltransferase
    653..1311    +  CDS            CmR: chloramphenicol acetyltransferase; cat; confers resistance to chloramphenicol
   1493..1651    +  CDS            ccdA (fragment): CCDA_ECO57 - Also known as H, letA. Experimental evidence at protein level: Swiss-Prot protein existence level 1. Antitoxin component of a type II toxin-antitoxin (TA) system which inhibits the post-segregational killing (PSK) of plasmid-free cells, also referred to as a plasmid addiction system. Binds to and blocks the activity of CcdB; will also remove bound CcdB protein from the CcdB-GyrA complex by forming a CcdA-CcdB complex, a process termed rejuvenation. Functions as a transcriptional corepressor for the ccdAB operon, repression also requires CcdB (By similarity). From Escherichia coli
   1656..1958    +  CDS            ccdB: CCDB_ECOLI - Also known as G, letB, letD. Experimental evidence at protein level: Swiss-Prot protein existence level 1. Toxic component of a type II toxin-antitoxin (TA) system, functioning in plasmid maintainence. Responsible for the post- segregational killing (PSK) of plasmid-free cells, also referred to as a plasmid addiction system. Half-life of over 2 hours. Cell killing by CcdB is accompanied by filamentation, defects in chromosome and plasmid segregation, defects in cell division, formation of anucleate cells, decreased DNA synthesis and plasmid loss. Interferes with the activity of DN
   2017..2084    +  misc_RNA       tracrRNA (fragment): trans-activating CRISPR RNA for the Streptococcus pyogenes CRISPR/Cas9 system
   2187..2203    -  protein_bind   lac operator: The lac repressor binds to the lac operator to inhibit transcription in E. coli. This inhibition can be relieved by adding lactose or isopropyl-β-D-thiogalactopyranoside (IPTG). lac repressor encoded by lacI
   2211..2241    -  promoter       lac promoter: promoter for the E. coli lac operon
   2256..2277    -  protein_bind   CAP binding site: CAP binding activates transcription in the presence of cAMP. E. coli catabolite activator protein
   2290..2382    -  CDS            lacI (fragment): lac repressor; lacI; The lac repressor binds to the lac operator to inhibit transcription in E. coli. This inhibition can be relieved by adding lactose or isopropyl-β-D-thiogalactopyranoside (IPTG).
   2565..3153    -  rep_origin     ori: high-copy-number ColE1/pMB1/pBR322/pUC origin of replication
   3324..4184    -  CDS            AmpR: β-lactamase; bla; confers resistance to ampicillin, carbenicillin, and related antibiotics
   4185..4289    -  promoter       AmpR promoter: bla
   4384..35      +  CDS            rop (fragment) (across the origin): Rop protein, which maintains plasmids at low copy number; rop
