[The description below was written by a language model from this plasmid's Addgene catalogue record and pLannotate feature annotations shown in this document.]
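Description:
pDGE337 is an empty CRISPR shuttle vector, designated the M4E module of a multiplex genome-editing toolkit for plants, built on a pUC57-BsaI backbone. It is used to assemble a single guide RNA transcriptional unit by inserting a pair of hybridized oligonucleotides encoding the target-specific spacer. The plasmid replicates in E. coli from a high-copy ColE1/pUC-type origin and carries an ampicillin resistance gene (bla) with its own promoter on the backbone. Remnants of lacZα, the lac promoter/operator region, and fragments of lacI, bom and rop are also annotated, reflecting the pUC-derived cloning vector lineage.

The functional cassette begins with the Arabidopsis thaliana U6 promoter (only a short fragment of which is recognised by the automated annotation), a Pol III promoter suited to driving small RNAs in plant cells. Downstream lies a placeholder consisting of a chloramphenicol acetyltransferase gene with its cat promoter, a ccdA fragment and an intact ccdB toxin gene, followed by a sequence annotated as a Streptococcus pyogenes tracrRNA fragment, which would correspond to the sgRNA scaffold. The arrangement implies that cloning the annealed oligonucleotides replaces the CmR-ccdB placeholder, placing the spacer between the U6 promoter and the scaffold. Because ccdB kills standard E. coli strains, uncut or religated parental plasmid is counter-selected, while the empty vector itself must be maintained in a ccdB-tolerant strain under chloramphenicol and ampicillin selection. The restriction sites used for cloning are not given in the record. The associated publication describes highly multiplexed editing in Nicotiana benthamiana and Arabidopsis, which suggests that finished sgRNA units from shuttle vectors such as this one are combined into multi-guide constructs.
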