Addgene plasmid #153246: pDGE337
Purpose: (Empty Backbone) M4E shuttle vector containing the Arabidopsis thaliana U6 promoter for preparation of single guide RNA transcriptional units by cloning of hybridized oligonucleotides.
Depositing lab: Johannes Stuttmann. Depositing organization: Martin-Luther-Universitaet Halle-Wittenberg. Publication: Highly efficient multiplex editing: One-shot generation of 8x Nicotiana benthamiana and 12x Arabidopsis mutants. Stuttmann J, Barthel K, Martin P, Ordon J, Erickson JL, Herr R, Ferik F, Kretschmer C, Berner T, Keilwagen J, Marillonnet S, Bonas U. Plant J. 2021 Feb 12. doi: 10.1111/tpj.15197. PubMed 33577114.
Backbone
  Vector backbone: pUC57-BsaI
  Backbone size (bp): 2700
  Vector type: CRISPR
  Selectable markers: ccdB
Growth in bacteria
  Bacterial resistance: Chloramphenicol and Ampicillin, 25 & 100 μg/mL
  Growth temperature: 37°C
  Growth strain: ccdB Survival
  Copy number: High Copy
Gene/Insert
  Gene/Insert name: None
Terms and licenses: Academic/Nonprofit Terms; Industry Terms: Not Available to Industry
Depositor comments: Please visit https://www.biorxiv.org/content/10.1101/2020.03.31.018671v2 for bioRxiv preprint.
How to cite: pDGE337 was a gift from Johannes Stuttmann (Addgene plasmid # 153246 ; http://n2t.net/addgene:153246 ; RRID:Addgene_153246)
